Addgene plasmid #235575: pPB_TRE3G_scFV-sfGFP-Ezh2FL
Purpose: Dox-inducible expression of epigenetic effector Ezh2 fused with scFV to programme H3K27me3
Depositing lab: Jamie Hackett. Depositing organization: European Molecular Biology Laboratory (EMBL), Rome. Publication: Systematic epigenome editing captures the context-dependent instructive function of chromatin modifications. Policarpi C, Munafo M, Tsagkris S, Carlini V, Hackett JA. Nat Genet. 2024 Jun;56(6):1168-1180. doi: 10.1038/s41588-024-01706-w. Epub 2024 May 9. PubMed 38724747.
Backbone
  Vector backbone: pPB-TRE3G
  Vector type: CRISPR
Growth in bacteria
  Bacterial resistance: Ampicillin, 100 μg/mL
  Growth temperature: 30°C
  Growth strain: NEB Stable
  Copy number: High Copy
Gene/Insert
  Gene/Insert name: Ezh2
  Species: M. musculus (mouse)
  Entrez Gene: Ezh2 (a.k.a. Enx-1, Enx1h, KMT6, mKIAA4065)
  Cloning method: Gibson Cloning
Terms and licenses: Academic/Nonprofit Terms; Industry Terms: Not Available to Industry
Depositor comments: This is a piggyBAC plasmid that integrates into the genome and can be selected for via Neomycin resistance. Expression of epigenetic effector is induced via adding doxycyline to media. Succesful activiation of the epigenetic editing system is indicated by sfGFP expression.
How to cite: pPB_TRE3G_scFV-sfGFP-Ezh2FL was a gift from Jamie Hackett (Addgene plasmid # 235575 ; http://n2t.net/addgene:235575 ; RRID:Addgene_235575)
