[The description below was written by a language model from this plasmid's Addgene catalogue record and pLannotate feature annotations shown in this document.]
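Description:
pPB_TRE3G_scFV-sfGFP-Ezh2FL is a piggyBac transposon plasmid of about 10.9 kb, built on the pPB-TRE3G backbone and catalogued as a CRISPR-type vector, for doxycycline-inducible expression of an epigenetic effector in mammalian cells. It is maintained in E. coli through a high-copy ColE1/pUC origin and an ampicillin resistance gene, and the backbone also carries an f1 origin and remnants of a lac/lacZα cloning region. According to the depositor, the cargo integrates into the host genome by piggyBac transposition and integrants are selected through neomycin resistance. The feature table shows a neo coding sequence followed by an SV40 polyadenylation signal, but it annotates neither the promoter driving neo nor the piggyBac terminal repeats.

The payload is a single fusion open reading frame under the TRE3G promoter, a third-generation Tet-responsive promoter that requires a Tet-On 3G transactivator and doxycycline. No transactivator is annotated on this plasmid, so it presumably has to be supplied separately. The fusion begins with mouse immunoglobulin light- and heavy-chain variable fragments that together make up the scFv, followed by an HA epitope tag, superfolder GFP, and full-length mouse Ezh2, the catalytic subunit of PRC2 that methylates histone H3 lysine 27. A short SV40 large T antigen fragment, most likely a nuclear localisation signal, and an SV40 poly(A) signal follow. The record does not name the epitope recognised by the scFv. Such designs typically recruit the effector to an epitope array on a DNA-targeting protein such as dCas9. The stated use is programming H3K27me3, with sfGFP fluorescence reporting successful induction of the editing system.
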