Features (pLannotate 1.2.2; 24 found; start..end, strand, type, name):
      1..105     -  promoter       AmpR promoter: bla
    158..586     -  rep_origin     f1 ori (sequence partly withheld): f1 bacteriophage origin of replication; arrow indicates direction of (+) strand synthesis
    591..746     -  CDS            lacZα (fragment): LacZα fragment of β-galactosidase; lacZ fragment
    748..867     +  CDS            B (fragment): PORTL_LAMBD - Experimental evidence at protein level: Swiss-Prot protein existence level 1. Forms the portal vertex of the capsid (PubMed:6228056, PubMed:6232391). This portal plays critical roles in head assembly, genome packaging, neck/tail attachment, and genome ejection (Probable). The portal protein multimerizes as a single ring-shaped homododecamer arranged around a central channel (PubMed:6232391). Binds to the terminase subunits to form the packaging machine (PubMed:7799432). From Escherichia phage lambda (Bacteriophage lambda).
   1385..1763    +  promoter       TRE3G promoter: 3rd-generation Tet-responsive promoter that can be activated by binding of Tet-On® 3G
   1794..2105    +  CDS            LV1C_MOUSE (fragment): Experimental evidence at protein level: Swiss-Prot protein existence level 1. From Mus musculus (Mouse).
   2181..2519    +  CDS            HVM37_MOUSE (fragment): Experimental evidence at protein level: Swiss-Prot protein existence level 1. From Mus musculus (Mouse).
   2520..2546    +  CDS            3xHA (fragment): three tandem HA epitope tags
   2580..2605    +  CDS            FAPα2 (fragment): fluorogen-activating protein composed of a dimer of the L5-MG single-chain antibody fragment (Szent-Gyorgyi et al., 2008) binds malachite green derivatives to produce red fluorescence
   2637..3347    +  CDS            Superfolder GFP: Superfolder GFP is a basic (constitutively fluorescent) green fluorescent protein published in 2005, derived from Aequorea victoria. It is reported to be a very rapidly-maturing weak dimer.
   3474..5705    +  CDS            Ezh2: EZH2_MOUSE - Also known as Enx1h. Experimental evidence at protein level: Swiss-Prot protein existence level 1. Polycomb group (PcG) protein. Catalytic subunit of the PRC2/EED-EZH2 complex, which methylates (H3K9me) and 'Lys-27' (H3K27me) of histone H3, leading to transcriptional repression of the affected target gene. Able to mono-, di- and trimethylate 'Lys-27' of histone H3 to form H3K27me1, H3K27me2 and H3K27me3, respectively. Displays a preference for substrates with less methylation, loses activity when progressively more methyl groups are incorporated into H3K27, H3K27me0 > H3K27me1 > H
   5714..5797    +  CDS            large T antigen (fragment): large T antigen from SV40 (simian virus 40)
   5820..5941    +  polyA_signal   SV40 poly(A) signal: SV40 polyadenylation signal
   6503..7294    +  CDS            neo: KKA2_KLEPN - Also known as kan, nptII. Experimental evidence at protein level: Swiss-Prot protein existence level 1. Resistance to kanamycin, neomycin, paromomycin, ribostamycin, butirosin and gentamicin B. From Klebsiella pneumoniae.
   7318..7470    +  CDS            ble (fragment): BLE_KLEPN - Experimental evidence at protein level: Swiss-Prot protein existence level 1. Binding protein with a strong affinity to the bleomycin family of antibiotics. Binds to CL990; an antimitotic-antibiotic compound. From Klebsiella pneumoniae.
   7492..7613    +  polyA_signal   SV40 poly(A) signal: SV40 polyadenylation signal
   7631..7723    +  ncRNA          G-CSF SLDE: Accession: RF00183 - G-CSF factor stem-loop destabilising element (SLDE)
   8420..8887    +  CDS            B (fragment): PORTL_LAMBD - Experimental evidence at protein level: Swiss-Prot protein existence level 1. Forms the portal vertex of the capsid (PubMed:6228056, PubMed:6232391). This portal plays critical roles in head assembly, genome packaging, neck/tail attachment, and genome ejection (Probable). The portal protein multimerizes as a single ring-shaped homododecamer arranged around a central channel (PubMed:6232391). Binds to the terminase subunits to form the packaging machine (PubMed:7799432). From Escherichia phage lambda (Bacteriophage lambda).
   8923..8945    -  protein_bind   lac operator (fragment): The lac repressor binds to the lac operator to inhibit transcription in E. coli. This inhibition can be relieved by adding lactose or isopropyl-β-D-thiogalactopyranoside (IPTG). lac repressor encoded by lacI
   8949..8979    -  promoter       lac promoter: promoter for the E. coli lac operon
   8994..9015    -  protein_bind   CAP binding site: CAP binding activates transcription in the presence of cAMP. E. coli catabolite activator protein
   9028..9120    -  CDS            lacI (fragment): lac repressor; lacI; The lac repressor binds to the lac operator to inhibit transcription in E. coli. This inhibition can be relieved by adding lactose or isopropyl-β-D-thiogalactopyranoside (IPTG).
   9303..9891    -  rep_origin     ori: high-copy-number ColE1/pMB1/pBR322/pUC origin of replication
  10062..10922   -  CDS            AmpR: β-lactamase; bla; confers resistance to ampicillin, carbenicillin, and related antibiotics
>Addgene plasmid #235575 | pPB_TRE3G_scFV-sfGFP-Ezh2FL | addgene full sequence | sequence record 470323 | Addgene NGS Result
ACTCTTCCTTTTTCAATATTATTGAAGCATTTATCAGGGTTATTGTCTCATGAGCGGATACATATTTGAA
TGTATTTAGAAAAATAAACAAATAGGGGTTCCGCGCACATTTCCCCGAAAAGTGCCACCTAAATTGTAAG
CGTTAATATTTTGTTAAAATTCGCGTTAAATTTTTGTTAAATCAGCTCATTTTTTAACCAATAGGCCGAA
ATCGGCAAAATCCCTTATAAATCAAAAGAATAGACCGAGATAGGGT
[37 nt withheld, positions 257-293]
AAAGAACGTGGACTCCAACGTCAAAGG
[49 nt withheld, positions 321-369]
T
[91 nt withheld, positions 371-461]
G
[124 nt withheld, positions 463-586]
CCCATTCGCCATTCAGGCTGCGCAACTGTTGGGAAGGGCGATCGGTGCGGGCCTCTTCGCTATTACGCCA
GCTGGCGAAAGGGGGATGTGCTGCAAGGCGATTAAGTTGGGTAACGCCAGGGTTTTCCCAGTCACGACGT
TGTAAAACGACGGCCAGTGAGCGCGCCTCGTTCATTCACGTTTTTGAACCCGTGGAGGACGGGCAGACTC
GCGGTGCAAATGTGTTTTACAGCGTGATGGAGCAGATGAAGATGCTCGACACGCTGCAGAACACGCAGCT
AGATTAACCCTAGAAAGATAATCATATTGTGACGTACGTTAAAGATAATCATGTGTAAAATTGACGCATG
TGTTTTATCGGTCTGTATATCGAGGTTTATTTATTAATTTGAATAGATATTAAGTTTTATTATATTTACA
CTTACATACTAATAATAAATTCAACAAACAATTTATTTATGTTTATTTATTTATTAAAAAAAACAAAAAC
TCAAAATTTCTTCTATAAAGTAACAAAACTTTTATGAGGGACAGCCCCCCCCCAAAGCCCCCAGGGATGT
AATTACGTCCCTCCCCCGCTAGGGGGCAGCAGCGAGCCGCCCGGGGCTCCGCTCCGGTCCGGCGCTCCCC
CCGCATCCCCGAGCCGGCAGCGTGCGGGGACAGCCCGGGCACGGGGAAGGTGGCACGGGATCGCTTTCCT
CTGAACGCTTCTCGCTGCTCTTTGAGCCTGCAGACACCTGGGGGGATACGGGGAAAAGGCCTCCACGGCC
ACTAGTCTTTCGTCTTCAAGAATTCCTCGAGTTTACTCCCTATCAGTGATAGAGAACGTATGAAGAGTTT
ACTCCCTATCAGTGATAGAGAACGTATGCAGACTTTACTCCCTATCAGTGATAGAGAACGTATAAGGAGT
TTACTCCCTATCAGTGATAGAGAACGTATGACCAGTTTACTCCCTATCAGTGATAGAGAACGTATCTACA
GTTTACTCCCTATCAGTGATAGAGAACGTATATCCAGTTTACTCCCTATCAGTGATAGAGAACGTATAAG
CTTTAGGCGTGTACGGTGGGCGCCTATAAAAGCAGAGCTCGTTTAGTGAACCGTCAGATCGCCTGGAGCA
ATTCCACAACACTTTTGTCTTATACCAACTTTCCGTACCACTTCCTACCCTCGTAAAGGTCTAGAGCTAG
CCATGGGCCCCGACATCGTGATGACCCAGAGCCCCAGCAGCCTGAGCGCCAGCGTGGGCGACCGCGTGAC
CATCACCTGCCGCAGCAGCACCGGCGCCGTGACCACCAGCAACTACGCCAGCTGGGTGCAGGAGAAGCCC
GGCAAGCTGTTCAAGGGCCTGATCGGCGGCACCAACAACCGCGCCCCCGGCGTGCCCAGCCGCTTCAGCG
GCAGCCTGATCGGCGACAAGGCCACCCTGACCATCAGCAGCCTGCAGCCCGAGGACTTCGCCACCTACTT
CTGCGCCCTGTGGTACAGCAACCACTGGGTGTTCGGCCAGGGCACCAAGGTGGAGCTGAAGCGTGGAGGC
GGAGGTAGTGGAGGTGGAGGCTCTGGTGGGGGAGGAAGCAGTGGAGGCGGAAGTGAGGTGAAGCTGCTGG
AGAGCGGAGGCGGACTGGTGCAGCCCGGCGGATCTCTGAAGCTGAGCTGCGCCGTGAGCGGCTTCAGCCT
GACCGACTACGGCGTGAACTGGGTGCGCCAGGCCCCCGGACGCGGACTGGAGTGGATCGGTGTGATCTGG
GGCGACGGCATCACCGACTACAACAGCGCCCTGAAGGACCGCTTCATCATCAGCAAGGACAACGGCAAGA
ACACCGTGTACCTGCAGATGAGCAAGGTGCGCAGCGACGACACCGCCCTGTACTACTGCGTGACCGGCCT
GTTCGACTACTGGGGACAGGGCACCCTGGTGACCGTGAGCAGCTACCCATACGATGTTCCAGATTACGCT
GGTGGAGGCGGAGGTTCTGGGGGAGGAGGTAGTGGCGGTGGTGGTTCAGGAGGCGGCGGAAGCTTGGATC
CAGGTGGAGGTGGAAGCGGTAGCAAAGGAGAAGAACTTTTCACTGGAGTTGTCCCAATTCTTGTTGAATT
AGATGGTGATGTTAATGGGCACAAATTTTCTGTCCGTGGAGAGGGTGAAGGTGATGCTACAAACGGAAAA
CTCACCCTTAAATTTATTTGCACTACTGGAAAACTACCTGTTCCGTGGCCAACACTTGTCACTACTCTGA
CCTATGGTGTTCAATGCTTTTCCCGTTATCCGGATCACATGAAACGGCATGACTTTTTCAAGAGTGCCAT
GCCCGAAGGTTATGTACAGGAACGCACTATATCTTTCAAAGATGACGGGACCTACAAGACGCGTGCTGAA
GTCAAGTTTGAAGGTGATACCCTTGTTAATCGTATCGAGTTAAAGGGTATTGATTTTAAAGAAGATGGAA
ACATTCTTGGACACAAACTCGAGTACAACTTTAACTCACACAATGTATACATCACGGCAGACAAACAAAA
GAATGGAATCAAAGCTAACTTCAAAATTCGCCACAACGTTGAAGATGGTTCCGTTCAACTAGCAGACCAT
TATCAACAAAATACTCCAATTGGCGATGGCCCTGTCCTTTTACCAGACAACCATTACCTGTCGACACAAT
CTGTCCTTTCGAAAGATCCCAACGAAAAGCGTGACCACATGGTCCTTCTTGAGTTTGTAACTGCTGCTGG
GATTACACATGGCATGGATGAGCTCTACAAAGGTGGAGGTCGGACCGGCCCCAAGAAAAAACGCAAGGTG
GAAGATCCTAAGAAAAAGCGGAAAGTGGACGGCATTGGTAGTGGGAGCAACGGCAGCAGCGGATCCGGAG
GCGGTGGTACCATGGGCCAGACTGGGAAGAAATCTGAGAAGGGACCGGTTTGTTGGCGGAAGCGTGTAAA
ATCAGAGTACATGAGACTGAGACAGCTCAAGAGGTTCAGAAGAGCTGATGAAGTAAAGACTATGTTTAGT
TCCAATCGTCAGAAAATTTTGGAAAGAACTGAAACCTTAAACCAAGAGTGGAAGCAGCGGAGGATACAGC
CTGTGCACATCATGACTTCTGTGAGCTCATTGCGCGGGACTAGGGAGTGTTCAGTCACCAGTGACTTGGA
TTTTCCAGCACAAGTCATCCCGTTAAAGACCCTGAATGCAGTCGCCTCGGTGCCTATAATGTACTCTTGG
TCGCCCTTACAACAGAATTTTATGGTGGAAGACGAAACTGTTTTACATAACATTCCTTATATGGGGGATG
AAGTTCTGGATCAGGATGGCACTTTCATTGAAGAACTAATAAAAAATTATGATGGAAAAGTGCATGGTGA
CAGAGAATGTGGATTTATAAATGATGAAATTTTTGTGGAGTTGGTAAATGCTCTTGGTCAATATAATGAT
GATGATGATGACGATGATGGAGATGATCCAGATGAAAGAGAAGAAAAACAGAAAGATCTAGAGGATAATC
GAGATGATAAAGAAACTTGCCCACCTCGGAAATTTCCTGCTGATAAAATATTTGAAGCCATTTCCTCAAT
GTTTCCAGATAAGGGCACCGCAGAAGAACTGAAAGAAAAATATAAAGAACTCACGGAGCAGCAGCTCCCA
GGTGCTCTGCCTCCTGAATGTACTCCAAACATCGATGGACCAAATGCCAAATCTGTTCAGAGGGAGCAAA
GCTTGCATTCATTTCATACGCTCTTCTGTCGACGATGTTTTAAGTATGACTGCTTCCTACATCCCTTCCA
TGCAACACCCAACACATATAAGAGGAAGAACACAGAAACAGCTTTGGACAACAAGCCTTGTGGACCACAG
TGTTACCAGCATCTGGAGGGAGCTAAGGAGTTTGCTGCTGCTCTTACTGCTGAGCGTATAAAGACACCAC
CTAAACGCCCAGGGGGCCGCAGAAGAGGAAGACTTCCGAATAACAGTAGCAGACCCAGCACCCCCACCAT
CAGTGTGCTGGAGTCAAAGGATACAGACAGTGACAGAGAAGCAGGGACTGAAACTGGGGGAGAGAACAAT
GATAAAGAAGAAGAAGAGAAAAAAGATGAGACGTCCAGCTCCTCTGAAGCAAATTCTCGGTGTCAAACAC
CAATAAAGATGAAGCCAAATATTGAACCTCCTGAGAATGTGGAGTGGAGTGGTGCTGAAGCCTCCATGTT
TAGAGTCCTCATTGGTACTTACTACGATAACTTTTGTGCCATTGCTAGGCTAATTGGGACCAAAACATGT
AGACAGGTGTATGAGTTTAGAGTCAAGGAGTCCAGTATCATAGCACCTGTTCCCACTGAGGATGTAGACA
CTCCTCCAAGAAAGAAGAAAAGGAAACATCGGTTGTGGGCTGCACACTGCAGAAAGATACAACTGAAAAA
GGACGGCTCCTCTAACCATGTTTACAACTATCAACCCTGTGACCATCCACGGCAGCCTTGTGACAGTTCG
TGCCCTTGTGTGATAGCACAAAATTTTTGTGAAAAGTTTTGTCAATGTAGTTCAGAGTGTCAAAACCGCT
TTCCTGGATGTCGGTGCAAAGCACAATGCAACACCAAACAGTGTCCATGCTACCTGGCTGTCCGAGAGTG
TGACCCTGACCTCTGTCTCACGTGTGGAGCTGCTGACCATTGGGACAGTAAAAATGTATCCTGTAAGAAC
TGTAGCATTCAGCGGGGCTCTAAAAAGCACTTACTGCTGGCACCGTCTGATGTGGCAGGCTGGGGCATCT
TTATCAAAGATCCTGTACAGAAAAATGAATTCATCTCAGAATACTGTGGGGAGATTATTTCTCAGGATGA
AGCAGACAGAAGAGGAAAAGTGTATGACAAATACATGTGCAGCTTTCTGTTCAACTTGAACAATGATTTT
GTGGTGGATGCAACCCGAAAGGGCAACAAAATTCGTTTTGCTAATCATTCAGTAAATCCAAACTGCTATG
CAAAAGTTATGATGGTTAATGGTGACCACAGGATAGGCATCTTTGCTAAGAGGGCTATCCAGACTGGTGA
AGAGTTGTTTTTTGATTACAGATACAGCCAGGCTGATGCCCTGAAGTATGTGGGCATCGAACGAGAAATG
GAAATCCCTTGACAAAAGATCATAATCAGCCATATCACATCTGTAGAGGTTTTACTTGCTTTAAAAAACC
TCCCACACCTCCCCCTGAACCTGAAACATAAAATGAATGCAATTGTTGTTGTTAACTTGTTTATTGCAGC
TTATAATGGTTACAAATAAAGCAATAGCATCACAAATTTCACAAATAAAGCATTTTTTTCACTGCATTCT
AGTTGTGGTTTGTCCAAACTCATCAATGTATCTTATCATGTCTCATATGGCCTTCTGCAGGAGCGTACAG
AACCCAGGGCCCTGGCACCCGTGCAGACCCTGGCCCACCCCACCTGGGCGCTCAGTGCCCAAGAGATGTC
CACACCTAGGATGTCCCGCGGTGGGTGGGGGGCCCGAGAGACGGGCAGGCCGGGGGCAGGCCTGGCCATG
CGGGGCCGAACCGGGCACTGCCCAGCGTGGGGCGCGGGGGCCACGGCGCGCGCCCCCAGCCCCCGGGCCC
AGCACCCCAAGGCGGCCAACGCCAAAACTCTCCCTCCTCCTCTTCCTCAATCTCGCTCTCGCTCTTTTTT
TTTTTCGCAAAAGGAGGGGAGAGGGGGTAAAAAAATGCTGCACTGTGCGGCGAAGCCGGTGAGTGAGCGG
CGCGGGGCCAATCAGCGTGCGCCGTTCCGAAAGTTGCCTTTTATGGCTCGAGCGGCCGCGGCGGCGCCCT
ATAAAACCCAGCGGCGCGACGCGCCACCACCGCCGAGACCGCGTCCGCCCCGCGAGCACAGAGCCTCGCC
TTTGCCGATCCTCTAGAGTCGAGATCCGCCGCCACCATGATTGAACAAGATGGATTGCACGCAGGTTCTC
CGGCCGCTTGGGTGGAGAGGCTATTCGGCTATGACTGGGCACAACAGACAATCGGCTGCTCTGATGCCGC
CGTGTTCCGGCTGTCAGCGCAGGGGCGCCCGGTTCTTTTTGTCAAGACCGACCTGTCCGGTGCCCTGAAT
GAACTGCAGGACGAGGCAGCGCGGCTATCGTGGCTGGCCACGACGGGCGTTCCTTGCGCAGCTGTGCTCG
ACGTTGTCACTGAAGCGGGAAGGGACTGGCTGCTATTGGGCGAAGTGCCGGGGCAGGATCTCCTGTCATC
TCACCTTGCTCCTGCCGAGAAAGTATCCATCATGGCTGATGCAATGCGGCGGCTGCATACGCTTGATCCG
GCTACCTGCCCATTCGACCACCAAGCGAAACATCGCATCGAGCGAGCACGTACTCGGATGGAAGCCGGTC
TTGTCGATCAGGATGATCTGGACGAAGAGCATCAGGGGCTCGCGCCAGCCGAACTGTTCGCCAGGCTCAA
GGCGCGCATGCCCGACGGCGAGGATCTCGTCGTGACCCATGGCGATGCCTGCTTGCCGAATATCATGGTG
GAAAATGGCCGCTTTTCTGGATTCATCGACTGTGGCCGGCTGGGTGTGGCGGACCGCTATCAGGACATAG
CGTTGGCTACCCGTGATATTGCTGAAGAGCTTGGCGGCGAATGGGCTGACCGCTTCCTCGTGCTTTACGG
TATCGCCGCTCCCGATTCGCAGCGCATCGCCTTCTATCGCCTTCTTGACGAGTTCTTCTGAGCGGGACTC
TGGGGTTCGAAATGACCGACCAAGCGACGCCCAACCTGCCATCACGAGATTTCGATTCCACCGCCGCCTT
CTATGAAAGGTTGGGCTTCGGAATCGTTTTCCGGGACGCCGGCTGGATGATCCTCCAGCGCGGGGATCTC
ATGCTGGAGTTCTTCGCCCACCCCCCGGATCTAAGCTCTAGAGTTAACTTGTTTATTGCAGCTTATAATG
GTTACAAATAAAGCAATAGCATCACAAATTTCACAAATAAAGCATTTTTTTCACTGCATTCTAGTTGTGG
TTTGTCCAAACTCATCAATGTATCTTATCATGTCTGGAATTGACTCAAATGATGTCAATTAGTCTATCAG
AAGCTCATCTGGTCTCCCTTCCGGGGGACAAGACATCCCTGTTTAATATTTAAACAGCAGTGTTCCCAAA
CTGGGTTCTTATATCCCTTGCTCTGGTCAACCAGGTTGCAGGGTTTCCTGTCCTCACAGGAACGAAGTCC
CTAAAGAAACAGTGGCAGCCAGGTTTAGCCCCGGAATTGACTGGATTCCTTTTTTAGGGCCCATTGGTAT
GGCTTTTTCCCCGTATCCCCCCAGGTGTCTGCAGGCTCAAAGAGCAGCGAGAAGCGTTCAGAGGAAAGCG
ATCCCGTGCCACCTTCCCCGTGCCCGGGCTGTCCCCGCACGCTGCCGGCTCGGGGATGCGGGGGGAGCGC
CGGACCGGAGCGGAGCCCCGGGCGGCTCGCTGCTGCCCCCTAGCGGGGGAGGGACGTAATTACATCCCTG
GGGGCTTTGGGGGGGGGCTGTCCCTGATATCTATAACAAGAAAATATATATATAATAAGTTATCACGTAA
GTAGAACATGAAATAACAATATAATTATCGTATGAGTTAAATCTTAAAAGTCACGTAAAAGATAATCATG
CGTCATTTTGACTCACGCGGTCGTTATAGTTCAAAATCAGTGACACTTACCGCATTGACAAGCACGCCTC
ACGGGAGCTCCAAGCGGCGACTGAGATGTCCTAAATGCACAGCGACGGATTCGCGCTATTTAGAAAGAGA
GAGCAATATTTCAAGAATGCATGCGTCAATTTTACGCAGACTATCTTTCTAGGGTTAATCTAGCTGCATC
AGGATCATATCGTCGGGTCTTTTTTCCGGCTCAGTCATCGCCCAAGCTGGCGCTATCTGGGCATCGGGGA
GGAAGAAGCCCGTGCCTTTTCCCGCGAGGTTGAAGCGGCATGGAAAGAGTTTGCCGAGGATGACTGCTGC
TGCATTGACGTTGAGCGAAAACGCACGTTTACCATGATGATTCGGGAAGGTGTGGCCATGCACGCCTTTA
ACGGTGAACTGTTCGTTCAGGCCACCTGGGATACCAGTTCGTCGCGGCTTTTCCGGACACAGTTCCGGAT
GGTCAGCCCGAAGCGCATCAGCAACCCGAACAATACCGGCGACAGCCGGAACTGCCGTGCCGGTGTGCAG
ATTAATGACAGCGGTGCGGCGCTGGGATATTACGTCAGCGAGGACGGGTATCCTGGCTGGATGCCGCAGA
AATGGACATGGATACCCCGTGAGTTACCCGGCGGGCGCGCTTGGCGTAATCATGGTCATAGCTGTTTCCT
GTGTGAAATTGTTATCCGCTCACAATTCCACACAACATACGAGCCGGAAGCATAAAGTGTAAAGCCTGGG
GTGCCTAATGAGTGAGCTAACTCACATTAATTGCGTTGCGCTCACTGCCCGCTTTCCAGTCGGGAAACCT
GTCGTGCCAGCTGCATTAATGAATCGGCCAACGCGCGGGGAGAGGCGGTTTGCGTATTGGGCGCTCTTCC
GCTTCCTCGCTCACTGACTCGCTGCGCTCGGTCGTTCGGCTGCGGCGAGCGGTATCAGCTCACTCAAAGG
CGGTAATACGGTTATCCACAGAATCAGGGGATAACGCAGGAAAGAACATGTGAGCAAAAGGCCAGCAAAA
GGCCAGGAACCGTAAAAAGGCCGCGTTGCTGGCGTTTTTCCATAGGCTCCGCCCCCCTGACGAGCATCAC
AAAAATCGACGCTCAAGTCAGAGGTGGCGAAACCCGACAGGACTATAAAGATACCAGGCGTTTCCCCCTG
GAAGCTCCCTCGTGCGCTCTCCTGTTCCGACCCTGCCGCTTACCGGATACCTGTCCGCCTTTCTCCCTTC
GGGAAGCGTGGCGCTTTCTCATAGCTCACGCTGTAGGTATCTCAGTTCGGTGTAGGTCGTTCGCTCCAAG
CTGGGCTGTGTGCACGAACCCCCCGTTCAGCCCGACCGCTGCGCCTTATCCGGTAACTATCGTCTTGAGT
CCAACCCGGTAAGACACGACTTATCGCCACTGGCAGCAGCCACTGGTAACAGGATTAGCAGAGCGAGGTA
TGTAGGCGGTGCTACAGAGTTCTTGAAGTGGTGGCCTAACTACGGCTACACTAGAAGAACAGTATTTGGT
ATCTGCGCTCTGCTGAAGCCAGTTACCTTCGGAAAAAGAGTTGGTAGCTCTTGATCCGGCAAACAAACCA
CCGCTGGTAGCGGTGGTTTTTTTGTTTGCAAGCAGCAGATTACGCGCAGAAAAAAAGGATCTCAAGAAGA
TCCTTTGATCTTTTCTACGGGGTCTGACGCTCAGTGGAACGAAAACTCACGTTAAGGGATTTTGGTCATG
AGATTATCAAAAAGGATCTTCACCTAGATCCTTTTAAATTAAAAATGAAGTTTTAAATCAATCTAAAGTA
TATATGAGTAAACTTGGTCTGACAGTTACCAATGCTTAATCAGTGAGGCACCTATCTCAGCGATCTGTCT
ATTTCGTTCATCCATAGTTGCCTGACTCCCCGTCGTGTAGATAACTACGATACGGGAGGGCTTACCATCT
GGCCCCAGTGCTGCAATGATACCGCGAGACCCACGCTCACCGGCTCCAGATTTATCAGCAATAAACCAGC
CAGCCGGAAGGGCCGAGCGCAGAAGTGGTCCTGCAACTTTATCCGCCTCCATCCAGTCTATTAATTGTTG
CCGGGAAGCTAGAGTAAGTAGTTCGCCAGTTAATAGTTTGCGCAACGTTGTTGCCATTGCTACAGGCATC
GTGGTGTCACGCTCGTCGTTTGGTATGGCTTCATTCAGCTCCGGTTCCCAACGATCAAGGCGAGTTACAT
GATCCCCCATGTTGTGCAAAAAAGCGGTTAGCTCCTTCGGTCCTCCGATCGTTGTCAGAAGTAAGTTGGC
CGCAGTGTTATCACTCATGGTTATGGCAGCACTGCATAATTCTCTTACTGTCATGCCATCCGTAAGATGC
TTTTCTGTGACTGGTGAGTACTCAACCAAGTCATTCTGAGAATAGTGTATGCGGCGACCGAGTTGCTCTT
GCCCGGCGTCAATACGGGATAATACCGCGCCACATAGCAGAACTTTAAAAGTGCTCATCATTGGAAAACG
TTCTTCGGGGCGAAAACTCTCAAGGATCTTACCGCTGTTGAGATCCAGTTCGATGTAACCCACTCGTGCA
CCCAACTGATCTTCAGCATCTTTTACTTTCACCAGCGTTTCTGGGTGAGCAAAAACAGGAAGGCAAAATG
CCGCAAAAAAGGGAATAAGGGCGACACGGAAATGTTGAATACTCAT
